>Addgene plasmid #191861 | pCRISPR3_BC6 | addgene full sequence | sequence record 379165 | Addgene NGS Result
GGAACCCGACGAACGTGTATGTTTCACTACGTGTGGCGTCCTGGACAGGGGATCGCTTAACACCAACTGG
TTTTCAGGCGATGGGTAGCCGCAGCACAGTGAAGACACGGCTATCCATACTAGATAGAGAACCTCCGATA
ATGCTGCTACCGTTTTCTAATCTTGACGATCTGTCGGCCATTATTAGTACAGCGAGGCAACACTAGGACG
GATCCCCACCGAGACCTTTGGTCTCAACCTCTCGAGGTGAAGACGAAAGGGGCATACATAACATGGAGTC
GTACGCCTCGTGATACGCCTATTTTTATAGGTTAATGTCATGATAATAATGGTTTCTTAGACGTCGGAAT
TGCCAGCTGGGGCGCCCTCTGGTAAGGTTGGGAAGCCCTGCAAAGTAAACTGGATGGCTTTCTTGCCGCC
AAGGATCTGATGGCGCAGGGGATCAAGATCTGATCAAGAGACAGGATGAGGATCGTTTCGCATGATTGAA
CAAGATGGATTGCACGCAGGTTCTCCGGCCGCTTGGGTGGAGAGGCTATTCGGCTATGACTGGGCACAAC
AGACAATCGGCTGCTCTGATGCCGCCGTGTTCCGGCTGTCAGCGCAGGGGCGCCCGGTTCTTTTTGTCAA
GACCGACCTGTCCGGTGCCCTGAATGAACTGCAGGACGAGGCAGCGCGGCTATCGTGGCTGGCCACGACG
GGCGTTCCTTGCGCAGCTGTGCTCGACGTTGTCACTGAAGCGGGAAGGGACTGGCTGCTATTGGGCGAAG
TGCCGGGGCAGGATCTCCTGTCATCTCACCTTGCTCCTGCCGAGAAAGTATCCATCATGGCTGATGCAAT
GCGGCGGCTGCATACGCTTGATCCGGCTACCTGCCCATTCGACCACCAAGCGAAACATCGCATCGAGCGA
GCACGTACTCGGATGGAAGCCGGTCTTGTCGATCAGGATGATCTGGACGAAGAGCATCAGGGGCTCGCGC
CAGCCGAACTGTTCGCCAGGCTCAAGGCGCGCATGCCCGACGGCGAGGATCTCGTCGTGACCCATGGCGA
TGCCTGCTTGCCGAATATCATGGTGGAAAATGGCCGCTTTTCTGGATTCATCGACTGTGGCCGGCTGGGT
GTGGCGGACCGCTATCAGGACATAGCGTTGGCTACCCGTGATATTGCTGAAGAGCTTGGCGGCGAATGGG
CTGACCGCTTCCTCGTGCTTTACGGTATCGCCGCTCCCGATTCGCAGCGCATCGCCTTCTATCGCCTTCT
TGACGAGTTCTTCTGAGCGGGACTCTGGGGTTCGAGAGCTCGCTTGGACTCCTGTTGATAGATCCAGTAA
TGACCTCAGAACTCCATCTGGATTTGTTCAGAACGCTCGGTTGCCGCCGGGCGTTTTTTATTGGTGAGAA
TCCAAGCACTAGTCATGACCAAAATCCCTTAACGTGAGTTTTCGTTCCACTGAGCGTCAGACCCCGTAGA
AAAGATCAAAGGATCTTCTTGAGATCCTTTTTTTCTGCGCGTAATCTGCTGCTTGCAAACAAAAAAACCA
CCGCTACCAGCGGTGGTTTGTTTGCCGGATCAAGAGCTACCAACTCTTTTTCCGAAGGTAACTGGCTTCA
GCAGAGCGCAGATACCAAATACTGTCCTTCTAGTGTAGCCGTAGTTAGGCCACCACTTCAAGAACTCTGT
AGCACCGCCTACATACCTCGCTCTGCTAATCCTGTTACCAGTGGCTGCTGCCAGTGGCGATAAGTCGTGT
CTTACCGGGTTGGACTCAAGACGATAGTTACCGGATAAGGCGCAGCGGTCGGGCTGAACGGGGGGTTCGT
GCACACAGCCCAGCTTGGAGCGAACGACCTACACCGAACTGAGATACCTACAGCGTGAGCTATGAGAAAG
CGCCACGCTTCCCGAAGGGAGAAAGGCGGACAGGTATCCGGTAAGCGGCAGGGTCGGAACAGGAGAGCGC
ACGAGGGAGCTTCCAGGGGGAAACGCCTGGTATCTTTATAGTCCTGTCGGGTTTCGCCACCTCTGACTTG
AGCGTCGATTTTTGTGATGCTCGTCAGGGGGGCGGAGCCTATGGAAAAACGCCAGCAACGCGGCCTTTTT
ACGGTTCCTGGCCTTTTGCTGGCCTTTTGCTCACATGTTCTTTCCTGCGTTATCCCCTGATTCTGTGGAT
AACCGTATTACCGCCTTTGAGTGAGCTGATACCGCTCGCCGCAGCCGAACGCCCTAGGTCTAGGGCGGCG
GATTTGTCCTACTCAGGAGAGCGTTCACCGACAAACAACAGATAAAACGAAAGGCCCAGTCTTTCGACTG
AGCCTTTCGTTTTATTTGATGCCTCTAGCACGCGTACCACAATT
Features (pLannotate 1.2.2; 5 found; start..end, strand, type, name):
    331..450     +  CDS            tnpA (fragment): TN5P_ECOLX - Also known as tnp. Experimental evidence at protein level: Swiss-Prot protein existence level 1. Mediates transposition of transposon Tn5 by a 'cut and paste' mechanism. First, the monomeric transposase binds the 19 bp inverted DNA repeats flanking the transposon. Then, dimerization of the DNA- bound transposase creates a synaptic DNA complex. After nicking of the first DNA strand, excision of the transposon proceeds through a series of intermediates. The transposase then mediates the insertion of the transposon at a new site by strand transfer. The activity of the wild- type tran
    482..1273    +  CDS            neo: KKA2_KLEPN - Also known as kan, nptII. Experimental evidence at protein level: Swiss-Prot protein existence level 1. Resistance to kanamycin, neomycin, paromomycin, ribostamycin, butirosin and gentamicin B. From Klebsiella pneumoniae.
   1307..1401    +  terminator     lambda t0 terminator: transcription terminator from phage lambda
   1489..2077    +  rep_origin     ori: high-copy-number ColE1/pMB1/pBR322/pUC origin of replication
   2242..2328    -  terminator     rrnB T1 terminator: Escherichia coli rrnB; transcription terminator T1 from the E. coli rrnB gene
