[The description below was written by a language model from this plasmid's Addgene catalogue record and pLannotate feature annotations shown in this document.]
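Description:
pCRISPR3_BC6 is a small (about 2.35 kb) empty-backbone E. coli plasmid for cloning and expressing CRISPRi sgRNAs. It replicates from a high-copy ColE1/pUC-type origin and is selected with kanamycin through a constitutively expressed neo (nptII/KanR) gene followed by a phage lambda t0 terminator. A short tnpA fragment annotated just upstream of neo is most likely a remnant of the Tn5 sequence from which the resistance cassette derives, not a functional transposase. An rrnB T1 terminator lies on the opposite strand, close to the end of the sequence record. The feature table does not annotate the sgRNA cloning region, the promoter driving sgRNA transcription or any guide scaffold, so those details are not stated. No dCas9 gene is annotated on this plasmid.

Guides are inserted by restriction cloning between two BsaI sites; the record lists both as not destroyed. The distinguishing feature is a 6-nucleotide barcode placed near the sgRNA insertion region. This is close enough that an sgRNA array and the barcode can be captured in a single next-generation sequencing read, which links guide identity to backbone identity. The number in the name suggests a series of plasmids differing only in barcode. Using distinct barcodes lets biological replicates be pooled in one mixed CRISPRi experiment and separated again during sequence analysis. The backbone also carries orthogonal priming sites specific to pCRISPR3, which allow these plasmids to be selectively amplified from a mixed plasmid pool generated during library cloning. The depositors associate the vector with pooled studies that titrate gene expression and measure its combined effects with environment on bacterial growth rate.
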