Addgene plasmid #191861: pCRISPR3_BC6
Purpose: (Empty Backbone) Barcoded plasmid with BsaI sites to clone sgRNA. The 6-nucleotide barcode (sequence: CCTAGT) near the sgRNA insert region enables demultiplexing replicates while sequencing the sgRNA region.
Depositing lab: Kimberly Reynolds. Depositing organization: University of Texas Southwestern Medical Center. Publication: A continuous epistasis model for predicting growth rate given combinatorial variation in gene expression and environment. Otto RM, Turska-Nowak A, Brown PM, Reynolds KA. Cell Syst. 2024 Feb 21;15(2):134-148.e7. doi: 10.1016/j.cels.2024.01.003. Epub 2024 Feb 9. PubMed 38340730.
Backbone
  Vector backbone: pCRISPR3
  Backbone size (bp): 2354
  Vector type: CRISPR
Growth in bacteria
  Bacterial resistance: Kanamycin, 50 μg/mL
  Growth temperature: 37°C
  Growth strain: DH5alpha
  Copy number: High Copy
Gene/Insert
  Gene/Insert name: None
  Cloning method: Restriction Enzyme; 5′ cloning site BsaI (not destroyed); 3′ cloning site BsaI (not destroyed)
  Sequencing primers: 5′ CTTCACCTCGAGAGGTTTGACAG; 3′ CCATTATTAGTACAGCGAGGCAAC
Terms and licenses: Academic/Nonprofit Terms; Industry Terms: Not Available to Industry
Depositor comments: Please visit for https://www.biorxiv.org/content/10.1101/2022.08.19.504444v1 bioRxiv preprint. This E. coli plasmid is an empty vector used to express CRISPRi sgRNAs and constitutively expresses a selectable KanR gene. It contains a 6-nucleotide barcode (sequence: CCTAGT) near the sgRNA insert region. This can be used to sequence an sgRNA array and the plasmid barcode in a single NGS read, thus assigning a paired sgRNA identity and plasmid backbone identity. This internal barcoding strategy enables a single, mixed CRISPRi experiment to contain biological replicates, identified using distinct plasmid barcodes. It also contains orthogonal priming sites specific to the pCRISPR3 plasmid backbone, which can be used to specifically amplify pCRISPR3 plasmids from a mixed plasmid pool (generated during the cloning methods described in the publications below). See the following publications for details and cloning information: Mathis et al., A simplified strategy for titrating gene expression reveals new relationships between genotype, environment, and bacterial growth. https://pubmed.ncbi.nlm.nih.gov/33221881/ Otto et al., A continuous epistasis model for predicting growth rate given combinatorial variation in gene expression and environment.
How to cite: pCRISPR3_BC6 was a gift from Kimberly Reynolds (Addgene plasmid # 191861 ; http://n2t.net/addgene:191861 ; RRID:Addgene_191861)
